Addgene plasmid #16580: pSin-EF2-LIN28-Pur
Depositing lab: James Thomson. Depositing organization: University of Wisconsin, Madison. Publication: Induced pluripotent stem cell lines derived from human somatic cells. Yu J, Vodyanik MA, Smuga-Otto K, Antosiewicz-Bourget J, Frane JL, Tian S, Nie J, Jonsdottir GA, Ruotti V, Stewart R, Slukvin II, Thomson JA. Science. 2007 Dec 21. 318(5858):1917-20. 10.1126/science.1151526 PubMed 18029452.
Backbone
  Vector backbone: pSin4-EF2-IRES-Pur
  Backbone size w/o insert (bp): 7500
  Vector type: Mammalian Expression, Lentiviral
  Selectable markers: Puromycin
Growth in bacteria
  Bacterial resistance: Ampicillin, 100 μg/mL
  Growth temperature: 37°C
  Growth strain: Stbl3
  Copy number: High Copy
Gene/Insert
  Gene/Insert name: Homo sapiens lin-28 homolog (C. elegans) (alt name: LIN28)
  Species: H. sapiens (human)
  Insert size (bp): 600
  GenBank ID: NM_024674
  Entrez Gene: LIN28A (a.k.a. CSDD1, LIN-28, LIN28, ZCCHC1, lin-28A)
  Cloning method: Restriction Enzyme; 5′ cloning site EcoRI (not destroyed); 3′ cloning site SpeI (not destroyed)
  Sequencing primers: 5′ EF-1a Forward; 3′ n/a
Resource information
  A portion of this plasmid was derived from a plasmid made by: SINF-EF-G (from Dr. Robert Hawley, George Washington University) was modified to make the lentiviral backbone.
Terms and licenses: Academic/Nonprofit Terms; Industry Terms: Not Available to Industry
Depositor comments: The psPAX2 packaging plasmid and pMD2.G envelope plasmid can be used with this vector.
How to cite: pSin-EF2-LIN28-Pur was a gift from James Thomson (Addgene plasmid # 16580 ; http://n2t.net/addgene:16580 ; RRID:Addgene_16580)
