[The description below was written by a language model from this plasmid's Addgene catalogue record and pLannotate feature annotations shown in this document.]
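Description:
pSin-EF2-LIN28-Pur is a self-inactivating HIV-1-based lentiviral transfer plasmid for expressing human LIN28 (LIN28A) in mammalian cells. It is built on the pSin4-EF2-IRES-Pur backbone, itself derived by modifying an earlier SIN lentiviral vector, SINF-EF-G. In bacteria it is maintained through a high-copy ColE1/pUC-type origin and an ampicillin resistance gene (β-lactamase) with its own promoter. The depositor's full sequence is about 8.2 kb.

The viral portion runs from a truncated 5' LTR through the Ψ packaging signal, which overlaps a gag fragment, then the Rev response element and the central polypurine tract/termination sequence, and ends at a ΔU3 3' LTR followed by a bovine growth hormone polyadenylation signal. The U3 deletion is copied to both LTRs during reverse transcription, so the integrated provirus lacks LTR promoter activity and expression depends on the internal promoter. Short nef, rev and SV40 fragments in the annotation appear to be residual backbone sequence rather than functional genes.

Between the LTRs, the constitutive human EF-1α promoter drives a bicistronic transcript. The LIN28A coding sequence, cloned between EcoRI and SpeI sites, comes first, followed by an EMCV IRES and the puromycin N-acetyltransferase gene. Transduced cells that survive puromycin selection should therefore also express LIN28.

The plasmid encodes no packaging or envelope functions, and the depositor notes that psPAX2 and pMD2.G can supply these in trans. LIN28A is an RNA-binding protein that blocks let-7 microRNA processing, and the construct comes from work on deriving induced pluripotent stem cell lines from human somatic cells.
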