Features (pLannotate 1.2.2; 19 found; start..end, strand, type, name):
    116..445     +  CDS            nef (fragment): NEF_HV1BR - Experimental evidence at protein level: Swiss-Prot protein existence level 1. Extracellular Nef protein targets CD4(+) T-lymphocytes for apoptosis by interacting with CXCR4 surface receptors (PubMed:14990729). From Human immunodeficiency virus type 1 group M subtype B (isolate BRU/LAI) (HIV-1).
    493..750     +  LTR            5' LTR (truncated): truncated 5' long terminal repeat (LTR) from HIV-1
    797..922     +  misc_feature   HIV-1 Ψ: packaging signal of human immunodeficiency virus type 1
    906..1269    +  CDS            HIV-1 gag (fragment): gag protein from human immunodeficiency virus 1; gag
   1415..1648    +  misc_feature   RRE: The Rev response element (RRE) of HIV-1 allows for Rev-dependent mRNA export from the nucleus to the cytoplasm.
   2025..2125    +  CDS            Rev (fragment): human immunodeficiency virus 1 (HIV-1) Rev protein; rev; enhances nuclear export of unspliced and incompletely spliced viral mRNAs
   2164..2281    +  misc_feature   cPPT/CTS: central polypurine tract and central termination sequence of HIV-1
   2336..2402    +  CDS            small t antigen (fragment): SV40 (simian virus 40) small t antigen
   2409..3587    +  promoter       EF-1α promoter: strong constitutive promoter for human elongation factor EF-1α
   3605..4231    +  CDS            LIN28A: LN28A_HUMAN - Also known as CSDD1, LIN28, ZCCHC1. Experimental evidence at protein level: Swiss-Prot protein existence level 1. RNA-binding protein that inhibits processing of pre-let-7 miRNAs and regulates translation of mRNAs that control developmental timing, pluripotency and metabolism (PubMed:21247876). Seems to recognize a common structural G-quartet (G4) feature in its miRNA and mRNA targets (Probable). 'Translational enhancer' that drives specific mRNAs to polysomes and increases the efficiency of protein synthesis. Its association with the translational machinery and target mRNAs resu
   4402..4864    +  misc_feature   IRES: internal ribosome entry site (IRES) of the encephalomyocarditis virus (EMCV)
   4897..5496    +  CDS            PuroR: puromycin N-acetyltransferase; pac from Streptomyces; confers resistance to puromycin
   5503..5697    +  CDS            nef (fragment): NEF_HV1Z2 - Experimental evidence at protein level: Swiss-Prot protein existence level 1. Extracellular Nef protein targets CD4(+) T-lymphocytes for apoptosis by interacting with CXCR4 surface receptors. From Human immunodeficiency virus type 1 group M subtype D (isolate Z2/CDC-Z34) (HIV-1).
   5699..5932    +  LTR            3' LTR (ΔU3): self-inactivating 3' long terminal repeat (LTR) from HIV-1
   6089..6313    +  polyA_signal   bGH poly(A) signal: bovine growth hormone polyadenylation signal
   6317..6338    +  promoter       SV40 promoter (fragment): SV40 enhancer and early promoter
   6409..6513    +  promoter       AmpR promoter: bla
   6514..7374    +  CDS            AmpR: β-lactamase; bla; confers resistance to ampicillin, carbenicillin, and related antibiotics
   7545..8133    +  rep_origin     ori: high-copy-number ColE1/pMB1/pBR322/pUC origin of replication
>Addgene plasmid #16580 | pSin-EF2-LIN28-Pur | depositor full sequence | sequence record 8518 | Author sequence
CGGACCGCCACTGCCAATTACCTGTGGTTTCATTTACTCTAAACCTGTGATTCCTCTGAATTATTTTCAT
TTTAAAGAAATTGTATTTGTTAAATATGTACTACAAACTTAGTAGTTGGAAGGGCTAATTCACTCCCAAA
GAAGACAAGATATCCTTGATCTGTGGATCTACCACACACAAGGCTACTTCCCTGATTAGCAGAACTACAC
ACCAGGGCCAGGGGTCAGATATCCACTGACCTTTGGATGGTGCTACAAGCTAGTACCAGTTGAGCCAGAT
AAGGTAGAAGAGGCCAATAAAGGAGAGAACACCAGCTTGTTACACCCTGTGAGCCTGCATGGGATGGATG
ACCCGGAGAGAGAAGTGTTAGAGTGGAGGTTTGACAGCCGCCTAGCATTTCATCACGTGGCCCGAGAGCT
GCATCCGGAGTACTTCAAGAACTGCTGATATCGAGCTTGCTACAAGGGACTTTCCGCTGGGGACTTTCCA
GGGAGGCGTGGCCTGGGCGGGACTGGGGAGTGGCGAGCCCTCAGATCCTGCATATAAGCAGCTGCTTTTT
GCCTGTACTGGGTCTCTCTGGTTAGACCAGATCTGAGCCTGGGAGCTCTCTGGCTAACTAGGGAACCCAC
TGCTTAAGCCTCAATAAAGCTTGCCTTGAGTGCTTCAAGTAGTGTGTGCCCGTCTGTTGTGTGACTCTGG
TAACTAGAGATCCCTCAGACCCTTTTAGTCAGTGTGGAAAATCTCTAGCAGTGGCGCCCGAACAGGGACT
TGAAAGCGAAAGGGAAACCAGAGGAGCTCTCTCGACGCAGGACTCGGCTTGCTGAAGCGCGCACGGCAAG
AGGCGAGGGGCGGCGACTGGTGAGTACGCCAAAAATTTTGACTAGCGGAGGCTAGAAGGAGAGAGATGGG
TGCGAGAGCGTCAGTATTAAGCGGGGGAGAATTAGATCGCGATGGGAAAAAATTCGGTTAAGGCCAGGGG
GAAAGAAAAAATATAAATTAAAACATATAGTATGGGCAAGCAGGGAGCTAGAACGATTCGCAGTTAATCC
TGGCCTGTTAGAAACATCAGAAGGCTGTAGACAAATACTGGGACAGCTACAACCATCCCTTCAGACAGGA
TCAGAAGAACTTAGATCATTATATAATACAGTAGCAACCCTCTATTGTGTGCATCAAAGGATAGAGATAA
AAGACACCAAGGAAGCTTTAGACAAGATAGAGGAAGAGCAAAACAAAAGTAAGACCACCGCACAGCAAGC
GGCCGCTGATCTTCAGACCTGGAGGAGGAGATATGAGGGACAATTGGAGAAGTGAATTATATAAATATAA
AGTAGTAAAAATTGAACCATTAGGAGTAGCACCCACCAAGGCAAAGAGAAGAGTGGTGCAGAGAGAAAAA
AGAGCAGTGGGAATAGGAGCTTTGTTCCTTGGGTTCTTGGGAGCAGCAGGAAGCACTATGGGCGCAGCGT
CAATGACGCTGACGGTACAGGCCAGACAATTATTGTCTGGTATAGTGCAGCAGCAGAACAATTTGCTGAG
GGCTATTGAGGCGCAACAGCATCTGTTGCAACTCACAGTCTGGGGCATCAAGCAGCTCCAGGCAAGAATC
CTGGCTGTGGAAAGATACCTAAAGGATCAACAGCTCCTGGGGATTTGGGGTTGCTCTGGAAAACTCATTT
GCACCACTGCTGTGCCTTGGAATGCTAGTTGGAGTAATAAATCTCTGGAACAGATTTGGAATCACACGAC
CTGGATGGAGTGGGACAGAGAAATTAACAATTACACAAGCTTAATACACTCCTTAATTGAAGAATCGCAA
AACCAGCAAGAAAAGAATGAACAAGAATTATTGGAATTAGATAAATGGGCAAGTTTGTGGAATTGGTTTA
ACATAACAAATTGGCTGTGGTATATAAAATTATTCATAATGATAGTAGGAGGCTTGGTAGGTTTAAGAAT
AGTTTTTGCTGTACTTTCTATAGTGAATAGAGTTAGGCAGGGATATTCACCATTATCGTTTCAGACCCAC
CTCCCAACCCCGAGGGGACCCGACAGGCCCGAAGGAATAGAAGAAGAAGGTGGAGAGAGAGACAGAGACA
GATCCATTCGATTAGTGAACGGATCTCGACGGTATCGCCACAAATGGCAGTATTCATCCACAATTTTAAA
AGAAAGGGGGGGATTGGGGGGTACAGTGCAGGGGAAAGAATAGTAGACATAATAGCAACAGACATACAAA
CTAAAGAATTACAAAAACAAATTACAAAAATTCAAAATTTTCGGGTTTATTACAGGGACAGCAGAGATCC
ACTTTGGTCGATAAGCTTTGCAAAGATGGATAAAGTTTTAAACAGAGAGGAATCTTTGCAGCTAATGGAC
CTTCTAGGTCTTGAAAGGAGTGGGAATTGGCTCCGGTGCCCGTCAGTGGGCAGAGCGCACATCGCCCACA
GTCCCCGAGAAGTTGGGGGGAGGGGTCGGCAATTGAACCGGTGCCTAGAGAAGGTGGCGCGGGGTAAACT
GGGAAAGTGATGTCGTGTACTGGCTCCGCCTTTTTCCCGAGGGTGGGGGAGAACCGTATATAAGTGCAGT
AGTCGCCGTGAACGTTCTTTTTCGCAACGGGTTTGCCGCCAGAACACAGGTAAGTGCCGTGTGTGGTTCC
CGCGGGCCTGGCCTCTTTACGGGTTATGGCCCTTGCGTGCCTTGAATTACTTCCACCTGGCTGCAGTACG
TGATTCTTGATCCCGAGCTTCGGGTTGGAAGTGGGTGGGAGAGTTCGAGGCCTTGCGCTTAAGGAGCCCC
TTCGCCTCGTGCTTGAGTTGAGGCCTGGCCTGGGCGCTGGGGCCGCCGCGTGCGAATCTGGTGGCACCTT
CGCGCCTGTCTCGCTGCTTTCGATAAGTCTCTAGCCATTTAAAATTTTTGATGACCTGCTGCGACGCTTT
TTTTCTGGCAAGATAGTCTTGTAAATGCGGGCCAAGATCTGCACACTGGTATTTCGGTTTTTGGGGCCGC
GGGCGGCGACGGGGCCCGTGCGTCCCAGCGCACATGTTCGGCGAGGCGGGGCCTGCGAGCGCGGCCACCG
AGAATCGGACGGGGGTAGTCTCAAGCTGGCCGGCCTGCTCTGGTGCCTGGCCTCGCGCCGCCGTGTATCG
CCCCGCCCTGGGCGGCAAGGCTGGCCCGGTCGGCACCAGTTGCGTGAGCGGAAAGATGGCCGCTTCCCGG
CCCTGCTGCAGGGAGCTCAAAATGGAGGACGCGGCGCTCGGGAGAGCGGGCGGGTGAGTCACCCACACAA
AGGAAAAGGGCCTTTCCGTCCTCAGCCGTCGCTTCATGTGACTCCACGGAGTACCGGGCGCCGTCCAGGC
ACCTCGATTAGTTCTCGAGCTTTTGGAGTACGTCGTCTTTAGGTTGGGGGGAGGGGTTTTATGCGATGGA
GTTTCCCCACACTGAGTGGGTGGAGACTGAAGTTAGGCCAGCTTGGCACTTGATGTAATTCTCCTTGGAA
TTTGCCCTTTTTGAGTTTGGATCTTGGTTCATTCTCAAGCCTCAGACAGTGGTTCAAAGTTTTTTTCTTC
CATTTCAGGTGTCGTGAGGAATTCGATTATCGCCATGGGCTCCGTGTCCAACCAGCAGTTTGCAGGTGGC
TGCGCCAAGGCGGCAGAAGAGGCGCCCGAGGAGGCGCCGGAGGACGCGGCCCGGGCGGCGGACGAGCCTC
AGCTGCTGCACGGTGCGGGCATCTGTAAGTGGTTCAACGTGCGCATGGGGTTCGGCTTCCTGTCCATGAC
CGCCCGCGCCGGGGTCGCGCTCGACCCCCCAGTGGATGTCTTTGTGCACCAGAGTAAGCTGCACATGGAA
GGGTTCCGGAGCTTGAAGGAGGGTGAGGCAGTGGAGTTCACCTTTAAGAAGTCAGCCAAGGGTCTGGAAT
CCATCCGTGTCACCGGACCTGGTGGAGTATTCTGTATTGGGAGTGAGAGGCGGCCAAAAGGAAAGAGCAT
GCAGAAGCGCAGATCAAAAGGAGACAGGTGCTACAACTGTGGAGGTCTAGATCATCATGCCAAGGAATGC
AAGCTGCCACCCCAGCCCAAGAAGTGCCACTTCTGCCAGAGCATCAGCCATATGGTAGCCTCATGTCCGC
TGAAGGCCCAGCAGGGCCCTAGTGCACAGGGAAAGCCAACCTACTTTCGAGAGGAAGAAGAAGAAATCCA
CAGCCCTACCCTGCTCCCGGAGGCACAGAATTGAGTTTAAACNAATCACTAGTTCGAAGGATCCGCATGC
ATCTAGGGCGGCCAATTCCGCCCCTCTCCCTCCCCCCCCCCTAACGTTACTGGCCGAAGCCGCTTGGAAT
AAGGCCGGTGTGCGTTTGTCTATATGTGATTTTCCACCATATTGCCGTCTTTTGGCAATGTGAGGGCCCG
GAAACCTGGCCCTGTCTTCTTGACGAGCATTCCTAGGGGTCTTTCCCCTCTCGCCAAAGGAATGCAAGGT
CTGTTGAATGTCGTGAAGGAAGCAGTTCCTCTGGAAGCTTCTTGAAGACAAACAACGTCTGTAGCGACCC
TTTGCAGGCAGCGGAACCCCCCACCTGGCGACAGGTGCCTCTGCGGCCAAAAGCCACGTGTATAAGATAC
ACCTGCAAAGGCGGCACAACCCCAGTGCCACGTTGTGAGTTGGATAGTTGTGGAAAGAGTCAAATGGCTC
TCCTCAAGCGTATTCAACAAGGGGCTGAAGGATGCCCAGAAGGTACCCCATTGTATGGGATCTGATCTGG
GGCCTCGGTGCACATGCTTTACATGTGTTTAGTCGAGGTTAAAAAAACGTCTAGGCCCCCCGAACCACGG
GGACGTGGTTTTCCTTTGAAAAACACGATGATAAGCTTGCCACAACCCACAAGGAGACGACCTTCCATGA
CCGAGTACAAGCCCACGGTGCGCCTCGCCACCCGCGACGACGTCCCCCGGGCCGTACGCACCCTCGCCGC
CGCGTTCGCCGACTACCCCGCCACGCGCCACACCGTCGACCCGGACCGCCACATCGAGCGGGTCACCGAG
CTGCAAGAACTCTTCCTCACGCGCGTCGGGCTCGACATCGGCAAGGTGTGGGTCGCGGACGACGGCGCCG
CGGTGGCGGTCTGGACCACGCCGGAGAGCGTCGAAGCGGGGGCGGTGTTCGCCGAGATCGGCCCGCGCAT
GGCCGAGTTGAGCGGTTCCCGGCTGGCCGCGCAGCAACAGATGGAAGGCCTCCTGGCGCCGCACCGGCCC
AAGGAGCCCGCGTGGTTCCTGGCCACCGTCGGCGTCTCGCCCGACCACCAGGGCAAGGGTCTGGGCAGCG
CCGTCGTGCTCCCCGGAGTGGAGGCGGCCGAGCGCGCCGGGGTGCCCGCCTTCCTGGAGACCTCCGCGCC
CCGCAACCTCCCCTTCTACGAGCGGCTCGGCTTCACCGTCACCGCCGACGTCGAGTGCCCGAAGGACCGC
GCGACCTGGTGCATGACCCGCAAGCCCGGTGCCTGATAATAGGCGGCCGCTCGAGACCTAGAAAAACATG
GAGCAATCACAAGTAGCAATACAGCAGCTACCAATGCTGATTGTGCCTGGCTAGAAGCACAAGAGGAGGA
GGAGGTGGGTTTTCCAGTCACACCTCAGGTACCTTTAAGACCAATGACTTACAAGGCAGCTGTAGATCTT
AGCCACTTTTTAAAAGAAAAGGGGGGACTGGAAGGGCTAATTCACTCCCAACGAAGACAAGATCTGCTTT
TTGCTTGTACTGGGTCTCTCTGGTTAGACCAGATCTGAGCCTGGGAGCTCTCTGGCTAACTAGGGAACCC
ACTGCTTAAGCCTCAATAAAGCTTGCCTTGAGTGCTTCAAGTAGTGTGTGCCCGTCTGTTGTGTGACTCT
GGTAACTAGAGATCCCTCAGACCCTTTTAGTCAGTGTGGAAAATCTCTAGCAGTAGTAGTTCATGTCATC
TTATTATTCAGTATTTATAACTTGCAAAGAAATGAATATCAGAGAGTGAGAGGCCTTGACATTATAATAG
ATTTAGCAGGAATTGAACTAGGAGTGGAGCACACAGGCAAAGTTCTAGAGCTCGCTGATCAGCCTCGACT
GTGCCTTCTAGTTGCCAGCCATCTGTTGTTTGCCCCTCCCCCGTGCCTTCCTTGACCCTGGAAGGTGCCA
CTCCCACTGTCCTTTCCTAATAAAATGAGGAAATTGCATCGCATTGTCTGAGTAGGTGTCATTCTATTCT
GGGGGGTGGGGTGGGGCAGGACAGCAAGGGGGAGGATTGGGAAGACAATAGCAGGCATGCTGGGGATGCG
GTGGGCTCTATGGCTTCTGAGGCGGAAAGAACCAGCTGGGGGCGCGCCCCTCGAGGCCGCCATGGTCATA
GCTGTTTGACGTCAGGTGGCACTTTTCGGGGAAATGTGCGCGGAACCCCTATTTGTTTATTTTTCTAAAT
ACATTCAAATATGTATCCGCTCATGAGACAATAACCCTGATAAATGCTTCAATAATATTGAAAAAGGAAG
AGTATGAGTATTCAACATTTCCGTGTCGCCCTTATTCCCTTTTTTGCGGCATTTTGCCTTCCTGTTTTTG
CTCACCCAGAAACGCTGGTGAAAGTAAAAGATGCTGAAGATCAGTTGGGTGCACGAGTGGGTTACATCGA
ACTGGATCTCAACAGCGGTAAGATCCTTGAGAGTTTTCGCCCCGAAGAACGTTTTCCAATGATGAGCACT
TTTAAAGTTCTGCTATGTGGCGCGGTATTATCCCGTATTGACGCCGGGCAAGAGCAACTCGGTCGCCGCA
TACACTATTCTCAGAATGACTTGGTTGAGTACTCACCAGTCACAGAAAAGCATCTTACGGATGGCATGAC
AGTAAGAGAATTATGCAGTGCTGCCATAACCATGAGTGATAACACTGCGGCCAACTTACTTCTGACAACG
ATCGGAGGACCGAAGGAGCTAACCGCTTTTTTGCACAACATGGGGGATCATGTAACTCGCCTTGATCGTT
GGGAACCGGAGCTGAATGAAGCCATACCAAACGACGAGCGTGACACCACGATGCCTGTAGCAATGGCAAC
AACGTTGCGCAAACTATTAACTGGCGAACTACTTACTCTAGCTTCCCGGCAACAATTAATAGACTGGATG
GAGGCGGATAAAGTTGCAGGACCACTTCTGCGCTCGGCCCTTCCGGCTGGCTGGTTTATTGCTGATAAAT
CTGGAGCCGGTGAGCGTGGGTCTCGCGGTATCATTGCAGCACTGGGGCCAGATGGTAAGCCCTCCCGTAT
CGTAGTTATCTACACGACGGGGAGTCAGGCAACTATGGATGAACGAAATAGACAGATCGCTGAGATAGGT
GCCTCACTGATTAAGCATTGGTAACTGTCAGACCAAGTTTACTCATATATACTTTAGATTGATTTAAAAC
TTCATTTTTAATTTAAAAGGATCTAGGTGAAGATCCTTTTTGATAATCTCATGACCAAAATCCCTTAACG
TGAGTTTTCGTTCCACTGAGCGTCAGACCCCGTAGAAAAGATCAAAGGATCTTCTTGAGATCCTTTTTTT
CTGCGCGTAATCTGCTGCTTGCAAACAAAAAAACCACCGCTACCAGCGGTGGTTTGTTTGCCGGATCAAG
AGCTACCAACTCTTTTTCCGAAGGTAACTGGCTTCAGCAGAGCGCAGATACCAAATACTGTCCTTCTAGT
GTAGCCGTAGTTAGGCCACCACTTCAAGAACTCTGTAGCACCGCCTACATACCTCGCTCTGCTAATCCTG
TTACCAGTGGCTGCTGCCAGTGGCGATAAGTCGTGTCTTACCGGGTTGGACTCAAGACGATAGTTACCGG
ATAAGGCGCAGCGGTCGGGCTGAACGGGGGGTTCGTGCACACAGCCCAGCTTGGAGCGAACGACCTACAC
CGAACTGAGATACCTACAGCGTGAGCATTGAGAAAGCGCCACGCTTCCCGAAGGGAGAAAGGCGGACAGG
TATCCGGTAAGCGGCAGGGTCGGAACAGGAGAGCGCACGAGGGAGCTTCCAGGGGGAAACGCCTGGTATC
TTTATAGTCCTGTCGGGTTTCGCCACCTCTGACTTGAGCGTCGATTTTTGTGATGCTCGTCAGGGGGGCG
GAGCCTATGGAAAAACGCCAGCAACGCGGCCTTTTTACGGTTCCTGGCCTTTTGC
