>Addgene plasmid #16580 | pSin-EF2-LIN28-Pur | addgene partial sequence | sequence record 22501 | 16580 with EF-1a-F
GTCGTGAGGATTCGATTATCGCCATGGGCTCCGTGTCCACCAGCAGTTTGCAGGTGGCTGCGCCAAGGCG
GCAGAAGAGGCGCCCGAGGAGGCGCCGGAGGACGCGGCCCGGGCGGCGGACGAGCCTCAGCTGCTGCACG
GTGCGGGCATCTGTAAGTGGTTCAACGTGCGCATGGGGTTCGGCTTCCTGTCCATGACCGCCCGCGCCGG
GGTCGCGCTCGAC
