>Addgene plasmid #16580 | pSin-EF2-LIN28-Pur | addgene partial sequence | sequence record 71086 | hLIN28R
AGCTCCGGAACCCTTCCATGTGCAGCTTACTCTGGTGCACAAAGACATCCACTGGGGGGTCGAGCGCGAC
CCCGGCGCGGGCGGTCATGGACAGGAAGCCGAACCCCATGCGCACGTTGAACCACTTACAGATGCCCGCA
CCGTGCAGCAGCTGAGGCTCGTCCGCCGCCCGGGCCGCGTCCTCCGGCGCCTCCTCGGGCGCCTCTTCTG
CCGCCTTGGCGCAGCCACCTGCAAACTGCTGGTTGGACACGGAGCCCATGGCGATAATCGAATTCCTCAC
GACACCTGAAATGGAAGAAAAAAACTTTGAACCACTGTCTGAGGCTTGAGAATGAACCAAGATCCAAACT
CAAAAAGGGCAAATTCCAAGGAGAATTACATCAAGTGCCAAGCTGGCCTAACTTCAGTCTCCACCCACTC
AGTGTGGGGAAACTCCATCGCATAAAACCCCTCCCCCCAACCTAAAGACGACGTACTCCAAAAGCTCGAG
AACTAATCGAGGTGCCTGGACGGCGCCCGGTACTCCGTGGAGTCACATGAAGCGACGGCTGAGGACGGAA
AGGCCCTTTTCCTTTGTGTGGGTGACTCACCCGCCCGCTCTCCCGAGCGCCGCGTCCTCCATTTTGAGCT
CCCTGCAGCAGGGCCGGGAAGCGGCCATCTTTCCGCTCACGCAACTGGTGCCGACCGGGCCAGCCTTGCC
GCCCAGGGCGGGGCGATACACGGCGGCGCGAGGCCAGGCAC
